Addgene plasmid #197183: pCytERM-miRFP680-N1
Purpose: Expresses the fusion protein of CytERM-miRFP680 in mammalian cells
Depositing lab: Kiryl Piatkevich. Publication: Quantitative assessment of near-infrared fluorescent proteins. Zhang H, Papadaki S, Sun X, Wang X, Drobizhev M, Yao L, Rehbock M, Koster RW, Wu L, Namikawa K, Piatkevich KD. Nat Methods. 2023 Sep 4. doi: 10.1038/s41592-023-01975-z. PubMed 37666982.
Backbone
  Vector backbone: pN1
  Vector type: Mammalian Expression
Growth in bacteria
  Bacterial resistance: Kanamycin, 50 μg/mL
  Growth temperature: 37°C
  Growth strain: NEB Stable
  Copy number: High Copy
Gene/Insert
  Gene/Insert name: CytERM-miRFP680
  Species: M. musculus (mouse)
  Cloning method: Gibson Cloning
Terms and licenses: Academic/Nonprofit Terms; Industry Terms: Not Available to Industry
Depositor comments: Please visit https://www.researchsquare.com/article/rs-797586/v1 for preprint.
How to cite: pCytERM-miRFP680-N1 was a gift from Kiryl Piatkevich (Addgene plasmid # 197183 ; http://n2t.net/addgene:197183 ; RRID:Addgene_197183)
