[The description below was written by a language model from this plasmid's Addgene catalogue record and pLannotate feature annotations shown in this document.]
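Description:
pCytERM-miRFP680-N1 is a 5,037-nt mammalian expression plasmid built on an N1-type backbone (pN1), in which the fluorescent protein sits downstream of the targeting partner. It is propagated in bacteria from a high-copy ColE1/pUC origin and selected with kanamycin. The single NeoR/KanR gene (Tn5 aminoglycoside phosphotransferase) is preceded by both a bacterial bla promoter and the SV40 enhancer/early promoter and terminated by an HSV TK polyadenylation signal, so the same marker can also provide G418 selection in mammalian cells. An f1 origin is present as well. Short fragments annotated as ble, bGH poly(A) and SV40 large T antigen appear to be backbone remnants rather than functional units.

The payload is driven by the human CMV immediate-early enhancer and promoter and ends at an SV40 poly(A) signal. It encodes CytERM, a short N-terminal fragment that the annotation matches to rabbit cytochrome P450 CYP2C1, joined through residual multiple-cloning-site sequence to miRFP680. The latter is a constitutively fluorescent near-infrared protein derived from a Rhodopseudomonas palustris bacteriophytochrome that requires biliverdin as its chromophore. The catalogue lists the insert species as mouse, which does not match the rabbit and bacterial origins assigned in the feature table. The CytERM segment is generally used to anchor a fused protein on the cytoplasmic face of the endoplasmic reticulum membrane. There, oligomerising fluorescent proteins reorganise the ER into visible structures, and this is the basis of a common assay for monomeric behaviour. The record states only that the plasmid expresses the fusion in mammalian cells and that it comes from a quantitative comparison of near-infrared fluorescent proteins, which is consistent with that use.
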