Features (pLannotate 1.2.2; 16 found; start..end, strand, type, name):
     61..364     +  enhancer       CMV enhancer: human cytomegalovirus immediate early enhancer
    365..568     +  promoter       CMV promoter: human cytomegalovirus (CMV) immediate early promoter
    591..614     +  misc_feature   MCS (fragment): multiple cloning site
    615..701     +  CDS            CYP2C1 (fragment): CP2C1_RABIT - Experimental evidence at protein level: Swiss-Prot protein existence level 1. Cytochromes P450 are a group of heme-thiolate monooxygenases. In liver microsomes, this enzyme is involved in an NADPH-dependent electron transport pathway. It oxidizes a variety of structurally unrelated compounds, including steroids, fatty acids, and xenobiotics. From Oryctolagus cuniculus (Rabbit).
    696..739     +  misc_feature   MCS (fragment): multiple cloning site
    753..1700    +  CDS            miRFP680: miRFP680 is a basic (constitutively fluorescent) near ir fluorescent protein published in 2020, derived from Rhodopseudomonas palustris CGA009. It has low acid sensitivity. It requires the cofactor biliverdin for fluorescence.
   1719..1802    +  CDS            large T antigen (fragment): large T antigen from SV40 (simian virus 40)
   1825..1946    +  polyA_signal   SV40 poly(A) signal: SV40 polyadenylation signal
   1980..2408    -  rep_origin     f1 ori (sequence partly withheld): f1 bacteriophage origin of replication; arrow indicates direction of (+) strand synthesis
   2435..2539    +  promoter       AmpR promoter: bla
   2541..2898    +  promoter       SV40 promoter: SV40 enhancer and early promoter
   2933..3727    +  CDS            NeoR/KanR: aminoglycoside phosphotransferase from Tn5; aph(3')-II (or nptII); confers resistance to neomycin, kanamycin, and G418 (Geneticin®)
   3748..3900    +  CDS            ble (fragment): BLE_KLEPN - Experimental evidence at protein level: Swiss-Prot protein existence level 1. Binding protein with a strong affinity to the bleomycin family of antibiotics. Binds to CL990; an antimitotic-antibiotic compound. From Klebsiella pneumoniae.
   3959..4006    +  polyA_signal   HSV TK poly(A) signal: herpes simplex virus thymidine kinase polyadenylation signal (Cole and Stacy, 1985)
   4097..4113    -  polyA_signal   bGH poly(A) signal (fragment): bovine growth hormone polyadenylation signal
   4335..4923    +  rep_origin     ori: high-copy-number ColE1/pMB1/pBR322/pUC origin of replication
>Addgene plasmid #197183 | pCytERM-miRFP680-N1 | addgene full sequence | sequence record 386486 | Addgene NGS Result
TAGTTATTAATAGTAATCAATTACGGGGTCATTAGTTCATAGCCCATATATGGAGTTCCGCGTTACATAA
CTTACGGTAAATGGCCCGCCTGGCTGACCGCCCAACGACCCCCGCCCATTGACGTCAATAATGACGTATG
TTCCCATAGTAACGCCAATAGGGACTTTCCATTGACGTCAATGGGTGGAGTATTTACGGTAAACTGCCCA
CTTGGCAGTACATCAAGTGTATCATATGCCAAGTACGCCCCCTATTGACGTCAATGACGGTAAATGGCCC
GCCTGGCATTATGCCCAGTACATGACCTTATGGGACTTTCCTACTTGGCAGTACATCTACGTATTAGTCA
TCGCTATTACCATGGTGATGCGGTTTTGGCAGTACATCAATGGGCGTGGATAGCGGTTTGACTCACGGGG
ATTTCCAAGTCTCCACCCCATTGACGTCAATGGGAGTTTGTTTTGGCACCAAAATCAACGGGACTTTCCA
AAATGTCGTAACAACTCCGCCCCATTGACGCAAATGGGCGGTAGGCGTGTACGGTGGGAGGTCTATATAA
GCAGAGCTGGTTTAGTGAACCGTCAGATCCGCTAGCGCTACCGGACTCAGATCTATGGACCCTGTGGTGG
TGCTGGGGCTCTGTCTCTCCTGTTTGCTTCTCCTTTCACTCTGGAAACAGAGCTATGGGGGAGGGAAGCT
TCGAATTCTGCAGTCGACGGTACCGCGGGCCCGGGATCCACCGGTCGCCACCATGGCGGAAGGCTCCGTC
GCCAGGCAGCCTGACCTCTTGACCTGCGACGATGAGCCGATCCATATCCCCGGTGCCATCCAACCGCATG
GACTGCTGCTCGCCCTCGCCGCCGACATGACGATCGTTGCCGGCAGCGACAACCTTCCCGAACTCACCGG
ACTGGCGATCGGCGCCCTGATCGGCCGCTCTGCGGCCGATGTCTTCGACTCGGAGACGCACAACCGTCTG
ACGATCGCCTTGGCCGAGCCCGGGGCGGCCGTCGGAGCACCGATCACTGTCGGCTTCACGATGCGAAAGG
ACGCAGGCTTCATCGGCTCCTGGCATCGCCATGATCAGCTCATCTTCCTCGAGCTCGAGCCTCCCCAGCG
GGACGTCGCCGAGCCGCAGGCGTTCTTCCGCCGCACCAACAGCGCCATCCGCCGCCTTCAGGCCGCCGAA
ACCTTGGAAAGCGCCTGCGCCGCCGCGGCGCAAGAGGTGCGGAAGATTACCGGCTTCGATCGGGTGATGA
TCTATCGCTTCGCCTCCGACTTCAGCGGCGAAGTGATCGCAGAGGATCGGTGCGCCGAGGTCGAGTCAAA
ACTAGGCCTGCACTATCCTGCCTCAACCGTGCCGGCGCAGGCCCGTCGGCTCTATACCATCAACCCGGTA
CGGATCATTCCCGATATCAATTATCGGCCGGTGCCGGTCACCCCAGACCTCAATCCGGTCACCGGGCGGC
CGATTGATCTTAGCTTCGCCATCCTGCGCAGCGTCTCGCCCTGCCATCTGGAGTTCATGCGCAACATAGG
CATGCACGGCACGATGTCGATCTCGATTTTGCGCGGCGAGCGACTGTGGGGATTGATCGTTTGCCATCAC
CGAACGCCGTACTACGTCGATCTCGATGGCCGCCAAGCCTGCAAGAGGGTCGCCGAGAGGCTGGCCACTC
AGATCGGCGTGATGGAAGAGTAAGCGGCCGCGACTCTAGATCATAATCAGCCATACCACATTTGTAGAGG
TTTTACTTGCTTTAAAAAACCTCCCACACCTCCCCCTGAACCTGAAACATAAAATGAATGCAATTGTTGT
TGTTAACTTGTTTATTGCAGCTTATAATGGTTACAAATAAAGCAATAGCATCACAAATTTCACAAATAAA
GCATTTTTTTCACTGCATTCTAGTTGTGGTTTGTCCAAACTCATCAATGTATCTTAAGGCGTAAATTGTA
AGCGTTAATATTTTGTTAAAATTCGCGTTAAATTTTTGTTAAATCAGCTCATTTTTTAACCAATAGGCCG
AAATCGGCAAAATCCCTTATAAATCAAAAGAATAGACCGAGATAGGGT
[37 nt withheld, positions 2079-2115]
AAAGAACGTGGACTCCAACGTCAAAGG
[49 nt withheld, positions 2143-2191]
T
[91 nt withheld, positions 2193-2283]
G
[124 nt withheld, positions 2285-2408]
CAGGTGGCACTTTTCGGGGAAATGTGCGCGGAACCCCTATTTGTTTATTTTTCTAAATACATTCAAATAT
GTATCCGCTCATGAGACAATAACCCTGATAAATGCTTCAATAATATTGAAAAAGGAAGAGTCCTGAGGCG
GAAAGAACCAGCTGTGGAATGTGTGTCAGTTAGGGTGTGGAAAGTCCCCAGGCTCCCCAGCAGGCAGAAG
TATGCAAAGCATGCATCTCAATTAGTCAGCAACCAGGTGTGGAAAGTCCCCAGGCTCCCCAGCAGGCAGA
AGTATGCAAAGCATGCATCTCAATTAGTCAGCAACCATAGTCCCGCCCCTAACTCCGCCCATCCCGCCCC
TAACTCCGCCCAGTTCCGCCCATTCTCCGCCCCATGGCTGACTAATTTTTTTTATTTATGCAGAGGCCGA
GGCCGCCTCGGCCTCTGAGCTATTCCAGAAGTAGTGAGGAGGCTTTTTTGGAGGCCTAGGCTTTTGCAAA
GATCGATCAAGAGACAGGATGAGGATCGTTTCGCATGATTGAACAAGATGGATTGCACGCAGGTTCTCCG
GCCGCTTGGGTGGAGAGGCTATTCGGCTATGACTGGGCACAACAGACAATCGGCTGCTCTGATGCCGCCG
TGTTCCGGCTGTCAGCGCAGGGGCGCCCGGTTCTTTTTGTCAAGACCGACCTGTCCGGTGCCCTGAATGA
ACTGCAAGACGAGGCAGCGCGGCTATCGTGGCTGGCCACGACGGGCGTTCCTTGCGCAGCTGTGCTCGAC
GTTGTCACTGAAGCGGGAAGGGACTGGCTGCTATTGGGCGAAGTGCCGGGGCAGGATCTCCTGTCATCTC
ACCTTGCTCCTGCCGAGAAAGTATCCATCATGGCTGATGCAATGCGGCGGCTGCATACGCTTGATCCGGC
TACCTGCCCATTCGACCACCAAGCGAAACATCGCATCGAGCGAGCACGTACTCGGATGGAAGCCGGTCTT
GTCGATCAGGATGATCTGGACGAAGAGCATCAGGGGCTCGCGCCAGCCGAACTGTTCGCCAGGCTCAAGG
CGAGCATGCCCGACGGCGAGGATCTCGTCGTGACCCATGGCGATGCCTGCTTGCCGAATATCATGGTGGA
AAATGGCCGCTTTTCTGGATTCATCGACTGTGGCCGGCTGGGTGTGGCGGACCGCTATCAGGACATAGCG
TTGGCTACCCGTGATATTGCTGAAGAGCTTGGCGGCGAATGGGCTGACCGCTTCCTCGTGCTTTACGGTA
TCGCCGCTCCCGATTCGCAGCGCATCGCCTTCTATCGCCTTCTTGACGAGTTCTTCTGAGCGGGACTCTG
GGGTTCGAAATGACCGACCAAGCGACGCCCAACCTGCCATCACGAGATTTCGATTCCACCGCCGCCTTCT
ATGAAAGGTTGGGCTTCGGAATCGTTTTCCGGGACGCCGGCTGGATGATCCTCCAGCGCGGGGATCTCAT
GCTGGAGTTCTTCGCCCACCCTAGGGGGAGGCTAACTGAAACACGGAAGGAGACAATACCGGAAGGAACC
CGCGCTATGACGGCAATAAAAAGACAGAATAAAACGCACGGTGTTGGGTCGTTTGTTCATAAACGCGGGG
TTCGGTCCCAGGGCTGGCACTCTGTCGATACCCCACCGAGACCCCATTGGGGCCAATACGCCCGCGTTTC
TTCCTTTTCCCCACCCCACCCCCCAAGTTCGGGTGAAGGCCCAGGGCTCGCAGCCAACGTCGGGGCGGCA
GGCCCTGCCATAGCCTCAGGTTACTCATATATACTTTAGATTGATTTAAAACTTCATTTTTAATTTAAAA
GGATCTAGGTGAAGATCCTTTTTGATAATCTCATGACCAAAATCCCTTAACGTGAGTTTTCGTTCCACTG
AGCGTCAGACCCCGTAGAAAAGATCAAAGGATCTTCTTGAGATCCTTTTTTTCTGCGCGTAATCTGCTGC
TTGCAAACAAAAAAACCACCGCTACCAGCGGTGGTTTGTTTGCCGGATCAAGAGCTACCAACTCTTTTTC
CGAAGGTAACTGGCTTCAGCAGAGCGCAGATACCAAATACTGTTCTTCTAGTGTAGCCGTAGTTAGGCCA
CCACTTCAAGAACTCTGTAGCACCGCCTACATACCTCGCTCTGCTAATCCTGTTACCAGTGGCTGCTGCC
AGTGGCGATAAGTCGTGTCTTACCGGGTTGGACTCAAGACGATAGTTACCGGATAAGGCGCAGCGGTCGG
GCTGAACGGGGGGTTCGTGCACACAGCCCAGCTTGGAGCGAACGACCTACACCGAACTGAGATACCTACA
GCGTGAGCTATGAGAAAGCGCCACGCTTCCCGAAGGGAGAAAGGCGGACAGGTATCCGGTAAGCGGCAGG
GTCGGAACAGGAGAGCGCACGAGGGAGCTTCCAGGGGGAAACGCCTGGTATCTTTATAGTCCTGTCGGGT
TTCGCCACCTCTGACTTGAGCGTCGATTTTTGTGATGCTCGTCAGGGGGGCGGAGCCTATGGAAAAACGC
CAGCAACGCGGCCTTTTTACGGTTCCTGGCCTTTTGCTGGCCTTTTGCTCACATGTTCTTTCCTGCGTTA
TCCCCTGATTCTGTGGATAACCGTATTACCGCCATGCAT
